>Addgene plasmid #123867 | MTK6_013 | addgene full sequence | sequence record 249818 | Addgene NGS Result
ACCTCTTACGTGCCCGATCAATCATGACCAAAATCCCTTAACGTGAGTTTTCGTTCCACTGAGCGTCAGA
CCCCGTAGAAAAGATCAAAGGATCTTCTTGAGATCCTTTTTTTCTGCGCGTAATCTGCTGCTTGCAAACA
AAAAAACCACCGCTACCAGCGGTGGTTTGTTTGCCGGATCAAGAGCTACCAACTCTTTTTCCGAAGGTAA
CTGGCTTCAGCAGAGCGCAGATACCAAATACTGTTCTTCTAGTGTAGCCGTAGTTAGGCCACCACTTCAA
GAACTCTGTAGCACCGCCTACATACCTCGCTCTGCTAATCCTGTTACCAGTGGCTGCTGCCAGTGGCGAT
AAGTCGTGTCTTACCGGGTTGGACTCAAGACGATAGTTACCGGATAAGGCGCAGCGGTCGGGCTGAACGG
GGGGTTCGTGCACACAGCCCAGCTTGGAGCGAACGACCTACACCGAACTGAGATACCTACAGCGTGAGCT
ATGAGAAAGCGCCACGCTTCCCGAAGGGAGAAAGGCGGACAGGTATCCGGTAAGCGGCAGGGTCGGAACA
GGAGAGCGCACGAGGGAGCTTCCAGGGGGAAACGCCTGGTATCTTTATAGTCCTGTCGGGTTTCGCCACC
TCTGACTTGAGCGTCGATTTTTGTGATGCTCGTCAGGGGGGCGGAGCCTATGGAAAAACGCCAGCAACGC
GGCCTTTTTACGGTTCCTGGCCTTTTGCTGGCCTTTTGCTCACATGTTCTTTCCTGCGTTATCCCCTGAT
TCTGTGGATAACCGTAGTCGGTCTCATACACAATCAACCTCTGGATTACAAAATTTGTGAAAGATTGACT
GGTATTCTTAACTATGTTGCTCCTTTTACGCTATGTGGATACGCTGCTTTAATGCCTTTGTATCATGCTA
TTGCTTCCCGTATGGCTTTCATTTTCTCCTCCTTGTATAAATCCTGGTTGCTGTCTCTTTATGAGGAGTT
GTGGCCCGTTGTCAGGCAACGTGGCGTGGTGTGCACTGTGTTTGCTGACGCAACCCCCACTGGTTGGGGC
ATTGCCACCACCTGTCAGCTCCTTTCCGGGACTTTCGCTTTCCCCCTCCCTATTGCCACGGCGGAACTCA
TCGCCGCCTGCCTTGCCCGCTGCTGGACAGGGGCTCGGCTGTTGGGCACTGACAATTCCGTGGTGTTGTC
GGGGAAGCTGACGTCCTTTCCATGGCTGCTCGCCTGTGTTGCCACCTGGATTCTGCGCGGGACGTCCTTC
TGCTACGTCCCTTCGGCCCTCAATCCAGCGGACCTTCCTTCCCGCGGCCTGCTGCCGGCTCTGCGGCCTC
TTCCGCGTCTTCGCCTTCGCCCTCAGACGAGTCGGATCTCCCTTTGGGCGCGGTGGGCTCTATGGGGTAC
CTACGTAGGTACATAACTTACGGTAAATGGCCCGCCTGGCTGACCGCCCAACGACCCCCGCCCATTGACG
TCAATAATGACGTATGTTCCCATAGTAACGCCAATAGGGACTTTCCATTGACGTCAATGGGTGGAGTATT
TACGGTAAACTGCCCACTTGGCAGTACATCAAGTGTATCATATGCCAAGTACGCCCCCTATTGACGTCAA
TGACGGTAAATGGCCCGCCTGGCATTATGCCCAGTACATGACCTTATGGGACTTTCCTACTTGGCAGTAC
ATCTACGTATTAGTCATCGCTATTACCATGGTGATGCGGTTTTGGCAGTACATCAATGGGCGTGGATAGC
GGTTTGACTCACGGGGATTTCCAAGTCTCCACCCCATTGACGTCAATGGGAGTTTGTTTTGGCACCAAAA
TCAACGGGACTTTCCAAAATGTCGTAACAACTCCGCCCCATTGACGCAAATGGGCGGTAGGCGTGTACGG
TGGGAGGTCTATATAAGCAGAGCTCGTTTAGTGAACCGTCAGATAGCCACCATGGCCAAGCCTTTGTCTC
AAGAAGAATCCACCCTCATTGAAAGAGCAACGGCTACAATCAACAGCATCCCCATCTCTGAAGACTACAG
CGTCGCCAGCGCAGCTCTCTCTAGCGACGGCCGCATCTTCACTGGTGTCAATGTATATCATTTTACTGGG
GGACCTTGTGCAGAACTCGTGGTGCTGGGCACTGCTGCTGCTGCGGCAGCTGGCAACCTGACTTGTATCG
TCGCGATCGGAAATGAGAACAGGGGCATCTTGAGCCCCTGCGGACGGTGCCGACAGGTGCTTCTCGATCT
GCATCCTGGGATCAAAGCCATAGTGAAGGACAGTGATGGACAGCCGACGGCAGTTGGGATTCGTGAATTG
CTGCCCTCTGGTTATGTGTGGGAGGGCTAAGAGTTGAGACCAGACCAATAAAAAACGCCCGGCGGCAACC
GAGCGTTCTGAACAAATCCAGATGGAGTTCTGAGGTCATTACTGGATCTATCAACAGGAGTCCAAGCGAG
CTCGATATCAAATTACGCCCCGCCCTGCCACTCATCGCAGTACTGTTGTAATTCATTAAGCATTCTGCCG
ACATGGAAGCCATCACAAACGGCATGATGAACCTGAATCGCCAGCGGCATCAGCACCTTGTCGCCTTGCG
TATAATATTTGCCCATGGTGAAAACGGGGGCGAAGAAGTTGTCCATATTGGCCACGTTTAAATCAAAACT
GGTGAAACTCACCCAGGGATTGGCTGAAACGAAAAACATATTCTCAATAAACCCTTTAGGGAAATAGGCC
AGGTTTTCACCGTAACACGCCACATCTTGCGAATATATGTGTAGAAACTGCCGGAAATCGTCGTGGTATT
CACTCCAGAGCGATGAAAACGTTTCAGTTTGCTCATGGAAAACGGTGTAACAAGGGTGAACACTATCCCA
TATCACCAGCTCACCGTCTTTCATTGCCATACGAAATTCCGGATGAGCATTCATCAGGCGGGCAAGAATG
TGAATAAAGGCCGGATAAAACTTGTGCTTATTTTTCTTTACGGTCTTTAAAAAGGCCGTAATATCCAGCT
GAACGGTCTGGTTATAGGTACATTGAGCAACTGACTGAAATGCCTCAAAATGTTCTTTACGATGCCATTG
GGATATATCAACGGTGGTATATCCAGTGATTTTTTTCTCCATTTTAGCTTCCTTAGCTCCTGAAAATCTC
GATAACTCAAAAAATACGCCCGGTAGTGATCTTATTTCATTATGGTGAAAGTTGGA
Features (pLannotate 1.2.2; 8 found; start..end, strand, type, name):
     98..686     +  rep_origin     ori: high-copy-number ColE1/pMB1/pBR322/pUC origin of replication
    802..1379    +  misc_feature   WPRE: woodchuck hepatitis virus posttranscriptional regulatory element
   1410..1710    +  enhancer       CMV enhancer: human cytomegalovirus immediate early enhancer
   1711..1914    +  promoter       CMV promoter: human cytomegalovirus (CMV) immediate early promoter
   1942..2340    +  CDS            BSD: blasticidin S deaminase; Aspergillus terreus BSD; confers resistance to blasticidin
   2358..2392    -  terminator     lambda t0 terminator: minimal transcription terminator from phage lambda (Scholtissek and Grosse, 1987)
   2466..3122    -  CDS            cat: CAT_ECOLX - Experimental evidence at protein level: Swiss-Prot protein existence level 1. This enzyme is an effector of chloramphenicol resistance in bacteria. From Escherichia coli. This protein is used as a marker in many commonly used cloning vectors, such as pACYC184.
   3123..14      -  promoter       cat promoter (across the origin): promoter of the E. coli cat gene encoding chloramphenicol acetyltransferase
