[The description below was written by a language model from this plasmid's Addgene catalogue record and pLannotate feature annotations shown in this document.]
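Description:
MTK6_013 is a small (about 3.2 kb) part plasmid from the Mammalian Toolkit (MTK), a modular cloning system for assembling genetic circuits for mammalian cells. It is built on the MTK0_027 part-entry backbone and is maintained in E. coli through a high-copy ColE1/pUC-type origin. Selection is with chloramphenicol, conferred by a cat gene with its native promoter, which lies on the reverse strand and is followed by a lambda t0 terminator. Although catalogued as a mammalian expression vector, it serves as a storage vector for a reusable part rather than as a finished expression construct.

The synthetic insert is a Type 6 part. In the MTK scheme this position holds components of the destination backbone such as resistance cassettes, nuclear markers or integrase recognition sites. Here the part begins with a WPRE, the woodchuck hepatitis virus posttranscriptional regulatory element, which generally increases transcript stability and expression when placed in the 3′ untranslated region of an upstream gene. The WPRE is followed by a CMV enhancer and promoter driving BSD, the Aspergillus terreus blasticidin S deaminase gene, which allows blasticidin selection of mammalian cells.

The cassette deliberately lacks its own terminator, and no polyadenylation signal is annotated after BSD. Transcript termination is therefore presumably supplied by an element downstream in the final assembled vector, although the record does not say which one. The cloning sites flanking the part are also not recorded. The part is intended to be combined with other MTK parts to build vectors that carry a WPRE downstream of the assembled transcription units together with a blasticidin selection marker.
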