Addgene plasmid #123867: MTK6_013
Purpose: Encodes Woodchuck Hepatitis Virus (WHP) Posttranscriptional Regulatory Element (WPRE) expressing a Blasticidin resistance cassette without a terminator to be used in the MTK system
Depositing lab: Hana El-Samad. Depositing organization: University of California, San Francisco (UCSF). Publication: A Toolkit for Rapid Modular Construction of Biological Circuits in Mammalian Cells. Fonseca JP, Bonny AR, Kumar GR, Ng AH, Town J, Wu QC, Aslankoohi E, Chen SY, Dods G, Harrigan P, Osimiri LC, Kistler AL, El-Samad H. ACS Synth Biol. 2019 Nov 15;8(11):2593-2606. doi: 10.1021/acssynbio.9b00322. Epub 2019 Nov 5. PubMed 31686495.
Backbone
  Vector backbone: MTK0_027
  Vector type: Mammalian Expression
Growth in bacteria
  Bacterial resistance: Chloramphenicol, 25 μg/mL
  Growth temperature: 37°C
  Growth strain: DH5alpha
  Copy number: Unknown
Gene/Insert
  Gene/Insert name: WPRE-Blast (no terminator)
  Species: Synthetic
  Cloning method: Restriction Enzyme; 5′ cloning site unknown (unknown if destroyed); 3′ cloning site unknown (unknown if destroyed)
Terms and licenses: Academic/Nonprofit Terms; Industry Terms: Not Available to Industry
Depositor comments: Type 6 parts can be components of the destination backbone such as resistance cassette, nuclear marker, integrase recognition sites in the MTK Please visit https://www.biorxiv.org/content/10.1101/506188v2 for BioRxiv preprint
How to cite: MTK6_013 was a gift from Hana El-Samad (Addgene plasmid # 123867 ; http://n2t.net/addgene:123867 ; RRID:Addgene_123867)
